Addgene plasmid #239544: pVL1727
Purpose: Express Venus as ER marker
Depositing lab: John Dueber. Depositing organization: University of California, Berkeley.
Backbone
  Vector backbone: TMP137
  Backbone manufacturer: Internal
  Vector type: Yeast Expression
  Selectable markers: LEU2
Growth in bacteria
  Bacterial resistance: Kanamycin, 50 μg/mL
  Growth temperature: 37°C
  Growth strain: DH5alpha
  Copy number: High Copy
Gene/Insert
  Gene/Insert name: Ost1ss-Venus- HDEL
  Species: Synthetic
  Cloning method: Golden Gate
Terms and licenses: Academic/Nonprofit Terms; Industry Terms: Not Available to Industry
How to cite: pVL1727 was a gift from John Dueber (Addgene plasmid # 239544 ; http://n2t.net/addgene:239544 ; RRID:Addgene_239544)
