[The description below was written by a language model from this plasmid's Addgene catalogue record and pLannotate feature annotations shown in this document.]
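Description:
pVL1727 is a yeast expression plasmid built by Golden Gate assembly on an in-house backbone (TMP137) to produce a fluorescent marker of the endoplasmic reticulum in Saccharomyces cerevisiae. In E. coli it is maintained at high copy through a ColE1/pUC-type origin and selected with kanamycin via the aph(3')-Ia KanR gene. In yeast, selection relies on a LEU2 cassette with its native promoter, which complements leucine auxotrophy.

The payload is a synthetic open reading frame, Ost1ss-Venus-HDEL, driven by the strong constitutive TEF1 promoter. A short N-terminal fragment of OST1, the signal sequence of an oligosaccharyltransferase subunit, directs the nascent protein into the ER. It is followed by the rapidly maturing yellow fluorescent protein Venus. The C-terminal HDEL motif named in the insert is the yeast ER-retrieval signal, which returns escaped protein from the Golgi so that fluorescence stays in the ER lumen. HDEL itself is too short to appear as a separate annotation, and no terminator is annotated, although a short yeast genomic fragment lies downstream of Venus.

No yeast replication origin (2μ or CEN/ARS) appears in the feature table. The table does show several short fragments of yeast genes, including NFS1 and YC021 sequences, which neighbour the LEU2 locus, and an MRL1 fragment. These may be genomic flanking sequence carried with the marker or homology arms for chromosomal integration, but the record does not say whether the plasmid is integrative or episomal. The construct is used as a yellow ER reference for live-cell imaging and colocalisation experiments.
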