Features (pLannotate 1.2.2; 12 found; start..end, strand, type, name):
     27..143     +  CDS            MRL1 (fragment): MRL1_YEAST - Experimental evidence at protein level: Swiss-Prot protein existence level 1. Sorting receptor involved in the transport of vacuolar enzymes from the Golgi complex to the vacuole. Involved in the delivery and maturation of PEP4 (vacuolar proteinase A) and PRB1 (vacuolar proteinase B). From Saccharomyces cerevisiae (strain ATCC 204508 / S288c) (Baker's yeast).
    305..712     +  promoter       TEF1 promoter: S. cerevisiae TEF1; promoter for EF-1α
    732..797     +  CDS            OST1 (fragment): OST1_YEAST - Also known as NLT1. Experimental evidence at protein level: Swiss-Prot protein existence level 1. Subunit of the oligosaccharyl transferase (OST) complex that catalyzes the initial transfer of a defined glycan (Glc(3)Man(9)GlcNAc(2) in eukaryotes) from the lipid carrier dolichol- pyrophosphate to an asparagine residue within an Asn-X-Ser/Thr consensus motif in nascent polypeptide chains, the first step in protein N-glycosylation. N-glycosylation occurs cotranslationally and the complex associates with the Sec61 complex at the channel-forming translocon complex that mediates protei
    804..1514    +  CDS            Venus: Venus is a basic (constitutively fluorescent) yellow fluorescent protein published in 2002, derived from Aequorea victoria. It is reported to be a rapidly-maturing weak dimer with moderate acid sensitivity.
   1839..1916    +  CDS            YO192_YEAST (fragment): Experimental evidence at protein level: Swiss-Prot protein existence level 1. From Saccharomyces cerevisiae (strain ATCC 204508 / S288c) (Baker's yeast).
   2056..2463    +  promoter       LEU2 promoter: S. cerevisiae LEU2
   2464..3555    +  CDS            LEU2: LEU3_YEAST - Experimental evidence at protein level: Swiss-Prot protein existence level 1. Catalyzes the oxidation of 3-carboxy-2-hydroxy-4- methylpentanoate (3-isopropylmalate) to 3-carboxy-4-methyl-2- oxopentanoate. The product decarboxylates to 4-methyl-2 oxopentanoate. From Saccharomyces cerevisiae (strain ATCC 204508 / S288c) (Baker's yeast).
   3920..4033    -  CDS            NFS1 (fragment): NFS1_YEAST - Also known as SPL1 From Saccharomyces cerevisiae (strain ATCC 204508 / S288c) (Baker's yeast).
   4359..4550    -  CDS            NFS1 (fragment): NFS1_YEAST - Also known as SPL1 From Saccharomyces cerevisiae (strain ATCC 204508 / S288c) (Baker's yeast).
   4589..5404    -  CDS            KanR: aminoglycoside phosphotransferase; aph(3')-Ia; confers resistance to kanamycin in bacteria or G418 (Geneticin®) in eukaryotes
   5629..6217    +  rep_origin     ori: high-copy-number ColE1/pMB1/pBR322/pUC origin of replication
   6380..6754    +  CDS            YC021_YEAST: Protein predicted: Swiss-Prot protein existence level 4. From Saccharomyces cerevisiae (strain ATCC 204508 / S288c) (Baker's yeast).
>Addgene plasmid #239544 | pVL1727 | addgene full sequence | sequence record 475885 | Addgene NGS Result
CACACACTGGCTTAAGATGACAACGCCTTGCCAACAGGGAGTTCTTCAGAGACATGGAGGCTCAAAACGA
AATTATTGACAGCCTAGACATCAATAGTCATACAACAGAAAGCGACCACCCAACTTTGGCTGATAATAGC
GTATAAACAATGCATACTTTGTACGTTCAAAATACAATGCAGTAGATATATTTATGCATATTACATATAA
TACATATCACATAGGAAGCAACAGGCGCGTTGGACTTTTAATTTTCGAGGACCGCGAATCCTTACATCAC
ACCCAATCCCCCACAAGTGATCCCCCACACACCATAGCTTCAAAATGTTTCTACTCCTTTTTTACTCTTC
CAGATTTTCTCGGACTCCGCGCATCGCCGTACCACTTCAAAACACCCAAGCACAGCATACTAAATTTCCC
CTCTTTCTTCCTCTAGGGTGTCGTTAATTACCCGTACTAAAGGTTTGGAAAAGAAAAAAGACACCGCCTC
GTTTCTTTTTCTTCGTCGAAAAAGGCAATAAAAATTTTTATCACGTTTCTTTTTCTTGAAAATTTTTTTT
TTTGATTTTTTTCTCTTTCGATGACCTCCCATTGATATTTAAGTTAATAAACGGTCATCAATTTCTCAAG
TTTCAGTTTCATTTTTCTTGTTCTATTACAACTTTTTTTACTTCTTGCTCATTAGAAAGAAAGCATAGCA
ATCTAATCTAAGTTTTAATTACAAAAGATCTATGAGGCAGGTTTGGTTCTCTTGGATTGTGGGATTGTTC
CTATGTTTTTTCAACGTGTCTTCTGCTGGTTCTTCTAAAGGTGAAGAATTATTCACTGGTGTTGTCCCAA
TTTTGGTTGAATTAGATGGTGATGTTAATGGTCACAAATTTTCTGTCTCCGGTGAAGGTGAAGGTGATGC
TACTTACGGTAAATTGACCTTAAAATTGATTTGTACTACTGGTAAATTGCCAGTTCCATGGCCAACCTTA
GTCACTACTTTAGGTTATGGTTTGCAATGTTTTGCTAGATACCCAGATCATATGAAACAACATGACTTTT
TCAAGTCTGCCATGCCAGAAGGTTATGTTCAAGAAAGAACTATTTTTTTCAAAGATGACGGTAACTACAA
GACCAGAGCTGAAGTCAAGTTTGAAGGTGATACCTTAGTTAATAGAATCGAATTAAAAGGTATTGATTTT
AAAGAAGGTGGTAACATTTTAGGTCACAAATTGGAATACAACTATAACTCTCACAATGTTTACATCACTG
CTGACAAACAAAAGAATGGTATCAAAGCTAACTTCAAAATTAGACACAACATTGAAGATGGTGGTGTTCA
ATTAGCTGACCATTATCAACAAAATACTCCAATTGGTGATGGTCCAGTCTTGTTACCAGACAACCATTAC
TTATCCTATCAATCTGCCTTATCCAAAGATCCAAACGAAAAGAGAGATCACATGGTCTTGTTAGAATTTG
TTACTGCTGCTGGTATTACCCATGGTATGGATGAATTGTACAAAGGATCCCACGACGAATTGTAGTAATG
GCAGTGCTTTTAACTAAGAATTATTAGTCTTTTCTGCTTATTTTTTCATCATAGTTTAGAACACTTTATA
TTAACGAATAGTTTATGAATCTATTTAGGTTTAAAAATTGATACAGTTTTATAAGTTACTTTTTCAAAGA
CTCGTGCTGTCTATTGCATAATGCACTGGAAGGGGAAAAAAAAGGTGCACACGCGTGGCTTTTTCTTGAA
TTTGCAGTTTGAAAAATGCTGAGCAGTTACAGAGATGTTACGAACCACTAGTGCACTGCAGTACATCGAG
GAGAACTTCTAGTATATCTACATACCTAATATTATTGCCTTATTAAAAATGGAATCCCAACAATTACATC
AAAATCCACATTCTCTTCAAAATCAATTGTCCTGTACTTCCTTGTTCATGTGTGTTCAAAAACGTTATAT
TTATAGGATAATTATACTCTATTTCTCAACAAGTAATTGGTTGTTTGGCCGAGCGGTCTAAGGCGCCTGA
TTCAAGAAATATCTTGACCGCAGTTAACTGTGGGAATACTCAGGTATCGTAAGATGCAAGAGTTCGAATC
TCTTAGCAACCATTATTTTTTTCCTCAACATAACGAGAACACACAGGGGCGCTATCGCACAGAATCAAAT
TCGATGACTGGAAATTTTTTGTTAATTTCAGAGGTCGCCTGACGCATATACCTTTTTCAACTGAAAAATT
GGGAGAAAAAGGAAAGGTGAGAGCGCCGGAACCGGCTTTTCATATAGAATAGAGAAGCGTTCATGACTAA
ATGCTTGCATCACAATACTTGAAGTTGACAATATTATTTAAGGACCTATTGTTTTTTCCAATAGGTGGTT
AGCAATCGTCTTACTTTCTAACTTTTCTTACCTTTTACATTTCAGCAATATATATATATATATTTCAAGG
ATATACCATTCTAATGTCTGCCCCTAAGAAGATCGTCGTTTTGCCAGGTGACCACGTTGGTCAAGAAATC
ACAGCCGAAGCCATTAAGGTTCTTAAAGCTATTTCTGATGTTCGTTCCAATGTCAAGTTCGATTTCGAAA
ATCATTTAATTGGTGGTGCTGCTATCGATGCTACAGGTGTTCCACTTCCAGATGAGGCGCTGGAAGCCTC
CAAGAAGGCTGATGCCGTTTTGTTAGGTGCTGTGGGTGGTCCTAAATGGGGAACCGGTAGTGTTAGACCT
GAACAAGGTTTACTAAAAATCCGTAAAGAACTTCAATTGTACGCCAACTTAAGACCATGTAACTTTGCAT
CCGACTCTCTTTTAGACTTATCTCCAATCAAGCCACAATTTGCTAAAGGTACTGACTTCGTTGTTGTCAG
AGAATTAGTGGGAGGTATTTACTTTGGTAAGAGAAAGGAAGACGATGGTGATGGTGTCGCTTGGGATAGT
GAACAATACACCGTTCCAGAAGTGCAAAGAATCACAAGAATGGCCGCTTTCATGGCCCTACAACATGAGC
CACCATTGCCTATTTGGTCCTTGGATAAAGCTAATGTTTTGGCCTCTTCAAGATTATGGAGAAAAACTGT
GGAGGAAACCATCAAGAACGAATTTCCTACATTGAAGGTTCAACATCAATTGATTGATTCTGCCGCCATG
ATCCTAGTTAAGAACCCAACCCACCTAAATGGTATTATAATCACCAGCAACATGTTTGGTGATATCATCT
CCGATGAAGCCTCCGTTATCCCAGGTTCCTTGGGTTTGTTGCCATCTGCGTCCTTGGCCTCTTTGCCAGA
CAAGAACACCGCATTTGGTTTGTACGAACCATGCCACGGTTCTGCTCCAGATTTGCCAAAGAATAAGGTC
AACCCTATCGCCACTATCTTGTCTGCTGCAATGATGTTGAAATTGTCATTGAACTTGCCTGAAGAAGGTA
AGGCCATTGAAGATGCAGTTAAAAAGGTTTTGGATGCAGGTATCAGAACTGGTGATTTAGGTGGTTCCAA
CAGTACCACCGAAGTCGGTGATGCTGTCGCCGAAGAAGTTAAGAAAATCCTTGCTTAAAAAGATTCTCTT
TTTTTATGATATTTGTACATAAACTTTATAAATGAAATTCATAATAGAAACGACACGAAATTACAAAATG
GAATATGTTCATAGGGTAGACGAAACTATATACGCAATCTACATACATTTATCAAGAAGGAGAAAAAGGA
GGATGTAAAGGAATACAGGTAAGCAAATTGATACTAATGGCTCAACGTGATAAGGAAAAAGAATTGCACT
TTAACATTAATATTGACAAGGAGGAGGGCACCACACAAAAAGTTAGGTGTAACAGAAAATCATGAAACTA
TGATTCCTAATTTATATATTGGAGGATTTTCTCTAAAAAAAAAAAAATACAACAAATAAAAAACACTCAA
TGACCTGACCATTTGATGGAGTTTAAGTCAATACCTTCTTGAACCATTTCCCATAATGGTGAAAGTTCCC
TCAAGAATTTTACTCTGTCAGAAACGGCCTTAACGACGTAGTCGAGAGTACTCGTATCGCATGTCGGTGC
GACACGAAATTACAAAATGGAATATGTTCATAGGGTAGACGAAACTATATACGCAATCTACATACATTTA
TCAAGAAGGAGAAAAAGGAGGATGTAAAGGAATACAGGTAAGCAAATTGATACTAATGGCTCAACGTGAT
AAGGAAAAAGAATTGCACTTTAACATTAATATTGACAAGGAGGAGGGCACCACACAAAAAGTTAGGTGTA
ACAGAAAATCATGAAACTATGATTCCTAATTTATATATTGGAGGATTTTCTCTAAAAAAAAAAAAATACA
ACAAATAAAAAACACTCAATGACCTGACCATTTGATGGAGTTTAAGTCAATACCTTCTTGAACCATTTCC
CATAATGGTGAAAGTTCCCTCAAGAATTTTACTCTGTCAGAAACGGCCTTAACGACGTAGTCGACCTCCT
CTTCAGTACTAAATCTACCAATACCAAATCTGATGGAAGAATGGGCTAATGCATCATCCTTACCCAGCGC
CGAGCGGCCGCGTGTTACAACCAATTAACCAATTCTGATTAGAAAAACTCATCGAGCATCAAATGAAACT
GCAATTTATTCATATCAGGATTATCAATACCATATTTTTGAAAAAGCCGTTTCTGTAATGAAGGAGAAAA
CTCACCGAGGCAGTTCCATAGGATGGCAAGATCCTGGTATCGGTCTGCGATTCCGACTCGTCCAACATCA
ATACAACCTATTAATTTCCCCTCGTCAAAAATAAGGTTATCAAGTGAGAAATCACCATGAGTGACGACTG
AATCCGGTGAGAATGGCAAAAGCTTATGCATTTCTTTCCAGACTTGTTCAACAGGCCAGCCATTACGCTC
GTCATCAAAATCACTCGCATCAACCAAACCGTTATTCATTCGTGATTGCGCCTGAGCGAGGCGAAATACG
CGATCGCTGTTAAAAGGACAATTACAAACAGGAATCGAATGCAACCGGCGCAGGAACACTGCCAGCGCAT
CAACAATATTTTCACCTGAATCAGGATATTCTTCTAATACCTGGAATGCTGTTTTCCCGGGGATCGCAGT
GGTGAGTAACCATGCATCATCAGGAGTACGGATAAAATGCTTGATGGTCGGAAGAGGCATAAATTCCGTC
AGCCAGTTTAGTCTGACCATCTCATCTGTAACATCATTGGCAACGCTACCTTTGCCATGTTTCAGAAACA
ACTCTGGCGCATCGGGCTTCCCATACAATCGATAGATTGTCGCACCTGATTGCCCGACATTATCGCGAGC
CCATTTATACCCATATAAATCAGCATCCATGTTGGAATTTAATCGCGGCCTGGAGCAAGACGTTTCCCGT
TGAATATGGCTCATAACACCCCTTGTATTACTGTTTATGTAAGCAGACAGTTTTATTGTTCATGATGATA
TATTTTTATCTTGTGCAATGTAACATCAGAGATTTTGAGACACAACGTGGCTTTGTTGAATAAATCGAAC
TTTTGCTGAGTTGAAGGATCAGTCATGACCAAAATCCCTTAACGTGAGTTTTCGTTCCACTGAGCGTCAG
ACCCCGTAGAAAAGATCAAAGGATCTTCTTGAGATCCTTTTTTTCTGCGCGTAATCTGCTGCTTGCAAAC
AAAAAAACCACCGCTACCAGCGGTGGTTTGTTTGCCGGATCAAGAGCTACCAACTCTTTTTCCGAAGGTA
ACTGGCTTCAGCAGAGCGCAGATACCAAATACTGTTCTTCTAGTGTAGCCGTAGTTAGGCCACCACTTCA
AGAACTCTGTAGCACCGCCTACATACCTCGCTCTGCTAATCCTGTTACCAGTGGCTGCTGCCAGTGGCGA
TAAGTCGTGTCTTACCGGGTTGGACTCAAGACGATAGTTACCGGATAAGGCGCAGCGGTCGGGCTGAACG
GGGGGTTCGTGCACACAGCCCAGCTTGGAGCGAACGACCTACACCGAACTGAGATACCTACAGCGTGAGC
TATGAGAAAGCGCCACGCTTCCCGAAGGGAGAAAGGCGGACAGGTATCCGGTAAGCGGCAGGGTCGGAAC
AGGAGAGCGCACGAGGGAGCTTCCAGGGGGAAACGCCTGGTATCTTTATAGTCCTGTCGGGTTTCGCCAC
CTCTGACTTGAGCGTCGATTTTTGTGATGCTCGTCAGGGGGGCGGAGCCTATGGAAAAACGCCAGCAACG
CGGCCTTTTTACGGTTCCTGGCCTTTTGCTGGCCTTTTGCTCACATGTTCTTTCCTGCGTTATCCCCTGA
TTCTGTGGATAACCGTGCGGCCGCCAATACCCAGAAGAACAGTAAAATAAAGCAAGGTACGTGAAATTAA
TATTTTTAAATGGTTCTAACCGATGCCGAAGAACTGCGCAGTCCGGTTATAACGTCTGACATGTCCTTTT
TTGATTTGGAATCCAACCACTCAAGTGACTCTGTTCATTTACTTTGCGAAAAATATACCCACAAATTGCC
CATCGAAAGTGAATCGCAAACCACCTTCAGACTGGCACCGACAAAGCAAAGATTATACAGACAGAGTACT
TTATACGTACCGTTAAGTCTCAAGCAAAGGGTTTTCTTATTTACTGAACGGGTAAAGAGTATCTGGGCCG
GCTTGCCAAGATGCAAACCGAATAAGTATTTCAAAGTTGCATTTGCCTTAGCCGTCCTGACACCATTGGC
TATTTGGATATTTTATATTGACTTTCGTGTACATTGATCACATCGACTGTTCTATTGGCAAATGAACCAC
GGGCATTGACTATTTTTCAGGTTACTACTATATATTATCATCACGGGCAAGGATTGTACCCTGAATTCGC
ATCTAGACTGAACTGGCCGATAATTGCAGACGAACGACTAGAGATCTATGTGAGGATCCTAACTCGAGAT
CGAGCTGGATG
